Addgene plasmid #99358: pJC20cdc8-cerulean3
Purpose: Bacterial expression of Cerulean3 fused to the 3' of cDNA of the fission yeast tropomyosin, cdc8.
Depositing lab: Dan Mulvihill. Depositing organization: London and South East University Group (LASE). Publication: Analysis of biophysical and functional consequences of tropomyosin-fluorescent protein fusions. Brooker HR, Geeves MA, Mulvihill DP. FEBS Lett. 2016 Sep;590(18):3111-21. doi: 10.1002/1873-3468.12346. Epub 2016 Aug 23. PubMed 27501521.
Backbone
  Vector backbone: pJC20
  Total vector size (bp): 3566
  Vector type: Bacterial Expression
Growth in bacteria
  Bacterial resistance: Ampicillin, 100 μg/mL
  Growth temperature: 37°C
  Growth strain: DH5alpha
  Copy number: High Copy
Gene/Insert
  Gene/Insert name: cdc8
  Species: S. pombe (fission yeast)
  Insert size (bp): 486
  Entrez Gene: cdc8 (a.k.a. SPAC27F1.02c, fus4)
  Promoter: T7
  Tag / fusion protein: Cerulean3 (C terminal on insert); Gly3-His6 (C terminal on insert)
  Cloning method: Restriction Enzyme; 5′ cloning site NdeI (not destroyed); 3′ cloning site BamHI (not destroyed)
  Sequencing primers: 5′ T7 forward; 3′ T7 terminator
Terms and licenses: Academic/Nonprofit Terms; Industry Terms: Not Available to Industry
How to cite: pJC20cdc8-cerulean3 was a gift from Dan Mulvihill (Addgene plasmid # 99358 ; http://n2t.net/addgene:99358 ; RRID:Addgene_99358)
