[The description below was written by a language model from this plasmid's Addgene catalogue record and pLannotate feature annotations shown in this document.]
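Description:
pJC20cdc8-cerulean3 is a small (about 3.6 kb) bacterial expression plasmid built on the pJC20 backbone, designed to produce a fluorescently tagged version of the fission yeast tropomyosin Cdc8 in E. coli. It replicates from a high-copy ColE1/pUC-type origin and is selected with ampicillin through a β-lactamase gene driven by its own bla promoter.

The expression cassette is a standard T7 arrangement: a T7 promoter followed by the efficient phage T7 gene 10 ribosome binding site, the fusion open reading frame, and a T7 terminator. Expression therefore requires a host that supplies T7 RNA polymerase. The roughly 486 bp Schizosaccharomyces pombe cdc8 cDNA, cloned between NdeI and BamHI sites that remain intact, is joined at its 3' end to the coding sequence for mCerulean3, a monomeric cyan fluorescent protein derived from Aequorea victoria GFP. According to the catalogue record, a Gly3-His6 tail follows the fluorescent protein; the short feature annotated as a capTEV fragment just downstream of mCerulean3 most likely corresponds to this 6xHis stretch, which allows metal-affinity purification. The small SET1 and lacI fragments called by the annotation software appear to be short partial matches to backbone sequence, not functional elements. No complete lacI gene or lac operator is annotated.

Cdc8 forms part of the F-actin contractile ring during cytokinesis. The construct is intended for making recombinant C-terminally labelled tropomyosin and comes from work examining how fluorescent protein fusions affect the biophysical and functional properties of tropomyosin.
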