Features (pLannotate 1.2.2; 11 found; start..end, strand, type, name):
    206..794     -  rep_origin     ori: high-copy-number ColE1/pMB1/pBR322/pUC origin of replication
    965..1825    -  CDS            AmpR: β-lactamase; bla; confers resistance to ampicillin, carbenicillin, and related antibiotics
   1826..1930    -  promoter       AmpR promoter: bla
   2061..2108    -  terminator     T7 terminator: transcription terminator for bacteriophage T7 RNA polymerase
   2116..2165    -  CDS            SET1 (fragment): solubility-enhancement tag derived from T7 phage gene 10B
   2197..2214    -  CDS            capTEV™ (fragment): composite tag for in vivo biotinylation, TEV protease cleavage, and 6xHis tagging
   2224..2940    -  CDS            mCerulean3: mCerulean3 is a basic (constitutively fluorescent) cyan fluorescent protein published in 2011, derived from Aequorea victoria. It is reported to be a somewhat slowly-maturing monomer with very low acid sensitivity.
   2956..3438    -  CDS            cdc8: TPM_SCHPO - Protein inferred from homology: Swiss-Prot protein existence level 3. Forms part of the F-actin contractile ring during cytokinesis. From Schizosaccharomyces pombe (strain 972 / ATCC 24843) (Fission yeast).
   3446..3468    -  RBS            RBS: efficient ribosome binding site from bacteriophage T7 gene 10 (Olins and Rangwala, 1989)
   3500..3518    -  promoter       T7 promoter: promoter for bacteriophage T7 RNA polymerase
   3538..23      -  CDS            lacI (fragment) (across the origin): lac repressor; lacI; The lac repressor binds to the lac operator to inhibit transcription in E. coli. This inhibition can be relieved by adding lactose or isopropyl-β-D-thiogalactopyranoside (IPTG).
>Addgene plasmid #99358 | pJC20cdc8-cerulean3 | addgene full sequence | sequence record 192470 | Addgene NGS Result
GAGGCGGTTTGCGTATTGGGCGCTCTTCCGCTTCCTCGCTCACTGACTCGCTGCGCTCGGTCGTTCGGCT
GCGGCGAGCGGTATCAGCTCACTCAAAGGCGGTAATACGGTTATCCACAGAATCAGGGGATAACGCAGGA
AAGAACATGTGAGCAAAAGGCCAGCAAAAGGCCAGGAACCGTAAAAAGGCCGCGTTGCTGGCGTTTTTCC
ATAGGCTCCGCCCCCCTGACGAGCATCACAAAAATCGACGCTCAAGTCAGAGGTGGCGAAACCCGACAGG
ACTATAAAGATACCAGGCGTTTCCCCCTGGAAGCTCCCTCGTGCGCTCTCCTGTTCCGACCCTGCCGCTT
ACCGGATACCTGTCCGCCTTTCTCCCTTCGGGAAGCGTGGCGCTTTCTCATAGCTCACGCTGTAGGTATC
TCAGTTCGGTGTAGGTCGTTCGCTCCAAGCTGGGCTGTGTGCACGAACCCCCCGTTCAGCCCGACCGCTG
CGCCTTATCCGGTAACTATCGTCTTGAGTCCAACCCGGTAAGACACGACTTATCGCCACTGGCAGCAGCC
ACTGGTAACAGGATTAGCAGAGCGAGGTATGTAGGCGGTGCTACAGAGTTCTTGAAGTGGTGGCCTAACT
ACGGCTACACTAGAAGAACAGTATTTGGTATCTGCGCTCTGCTGAAGCCAGTTACCTTCGGAAAAAGAGT
TGGTAGCTCTTGATCCGGCAAACAAACCACCGCTGGTAGCGGTGGTTTTTTTGTTTGCAAGCAGCAGATT
ACGCGCAGAAAAAAAGGATCTCAAGAAGATCCTTTGATCTTTTCTACGGGGTCTGACGCTCAGTGGAACG
AAAACTCACGTTAAGGGATTTTGGTCATGAGATTATCAAAAAGGATCTTCACCTAGATCCTTTTAAATTA
AAAATGAAGTTTTAAATCAATCTAAAGTATATATGAGTAAACTTGGTCTGACAGTTACCAATGCTTAATC
AGTGAGGCACCTATCTCAGCGATCTGTCTATTTCGTTCATCCATAGTTGCCTGACTCCCCGTCGTGTAGA
TAACTACGATACGGGAGGGCTTACCATCTGGCCCCAGTGCTGCAATGATACCGCGAGACCCACGCTCACC
GGCTCCAGATTTATCAGCAATAAACCAGCCAGCCGGAAGGGCCGAGCGCAGAAGTGGTCCTGCAACTTTA
TCCGCCTCCATCCAGTCTATTAATTGTTGCCGGGAAGCTAGAGTAAGTAGTTCGCCAGTTAATAGTTTGC
GCAACGTTGTTGCCATTGCTACAGGCATCGTGGTGTCACGCTCGTCGTTTGGTATGGCTTCATTCAGCTC
CGGTTCCCAACGATCAAGGCGAGTTACATGATCCCCCATGTTGTGCAAAAAAGCGGTTAGCTCCTTCGGT
CCTCCGATCGTTGTCAGAAGTAAGTTGGCCGCAGTGTTATCACTCATGGTTATGGCAGCACTGCATAATT
CTCTTACTGTCATGCCATCCGTAAGATGCTTTTCTGTGACTGGTGAGTACTCAACCAAGTCATTCTGAGA
ATAGTGTATGCGGCGACCGAGTTGCTCTTGCCCGGCGTCAACACGGGATAATACCGCGCCACATAGCAGA
ACTTTAAAAGTGCTCATCATTGGAAAACGTTCTTCGGGGCGAAAACTCTCAAGGATCTTACCGCTGTTGA
GATCCAGTTCGATGTAACCCACTCGTGCACCCAACTGATCTTCAGCATCTTTTACTTTCACCAGCGTTTC
TGGGTGAGCAAAAACAGGAAGGCAAAATGCCGCAAAAAAGGGAATAAGGGCGACACGGAAATGTTGAATA
CTCATACTCTTCCTTTTTCAATATTATTGAAGCATTTATCAGGGTTATTGTCTCATGAGCGGATACATAT
TTGAATGTATTTAGAAAAATAAACAAATAGGGGTTCCGCGCACATTTCCCCGAAAAGTGCCACCTGACGT
CTAAGAAACCATTATTATCATGACATTAACCTATAAAAATAGGCGTATCACGAGGCCCTTTCGTCTTCAA
GAATTATCCGGATATAGTTCCTCCTTTCAGCAAAAAACCCCTCAAGACCCGTTTAGAGGCCCCAAGGGGT
TATGCTAGTTATTGCTCAGCGGTGGCAGCAGCCAACTCAGCTTCCTTTCGGGCTTTGTTAGCAGCCGGAT
CAGTTAGCTAGGGCCCGGGATCCTTAATGATGATGATGATGATGTCCTCCTCCCTTGTACAGCTCGTCCA
TGCCGAGAGTGATCCCGGCGGCGGTCACGAACTCCAGCAGGACCATGTGATCGCGCTTCTCGTTGGGGTC
TTTGCTCAGCTTGGACTGGGTGCTCAGGTAGTGGTTGTCGGGCAGCAGCACGGGGCCGTCGCCGATGGGG
GTGTTCTGCTGGTAGTGGTCGGCGAGCTGCACGCTGCCGTCCTCGATGTTGCAGTTGAGCCCGAAGTTGG
CCTTGATGCCGTTCTTCTGCTTGTCGGCGGTGATATAGACGTTGCCGTGGATGGCGTTGTACTCCAGCTT
GTGCCCCAGGATGTTGCCGTCCTCCTTGAAGTCGATGCCCTTCAGCTCGATGCGGTTCACCAGGGTGTCG
CCCTCGAACTTCACCTCGGCGCGGGTCTTGTAGTTGCCGTCGTCCTTGAAGAAGATGGTGCGCTCCTGGA
CGTAGCCTTCGGGCATGGCGGACTTGAAGAAGTCGTGCTGCTTCATGTGGTCGGGGTAGCGGGCGAAGCA
CTGCACGCCCCAGCTCAGGGTGGTCACGAGGGTGGGCCAGGGCACGGGCAGCTTGCCGGTGGTGCAGATG
AACTTCAGGGTCAGCTTGCCGTAGGTGGCATCGCCCTCGCCCTCGCCGGACACGCTGAACTTGTGGCCGT
TTACGTCGCCGTCCAGCTCGACCAGGATGGGCACCACCCCGGTGAACAGCTCCTCGCCCTTGCTCACCAT
TCCTCCTCCTCCTCCCAAATCCTCAAGAGCTTGGTGAACTTCATCTAATTCAGCCTTGACCTTAGTATAC
TTGTCAGTCATTTCTTCTAGTTTCTGTTCCATATCATCACGCTCACGCTCTAGAGATTGGACGCGACGTT
CAAAATGCTCAGCCTTAACATCAGTTTGACGCATCTTTTCGGTGGTTTCGCGAAGTAGCTTGTCATTAGT
TTCTAGTTCTTCCTCTAAAAGCTCAACTTTACGGCTCAACTGCTCGGCTTCCGTCTTTTGAATATCTTCA
TTGTCGGCTTTGAGACGTAACTGCTTAGTTTCTTCTTCTAACTCTTCGAGTTGAGACTCGGCGGCTTCGC
TTTTCCTCGAAAGAGACTCATATTCTTGCTCTTTAAGAGAAAGTTGAAGTTCAACTTCTTTCAACTTGGC
TTCAGCTGCTTCAGCACGAGCGACAGCCTCATCAGTCTCAGCACGAGCGGCATTAATTTTCTCTCTAAGC
TTATCCATATGTATATCTCCTTCTTAAAGTTAAACAAAATTATTTCTAGAGGGAAACCGTTGTGGTCTCC
CTATAGTGAGTCGTATTAATTTCGCGGGATCGAGATCCTGCATTAATGAATCGGCCAACGCGCGGGGA
